>Addgene plasmid #143172 | TFORF2112 | addgene full sequence | sequence record 397815 | Addgene NGS Result
TTAATGTAGTCTTATGCAATACTCTTGTAGTCTTGCAACATGGTAACGATGAGTTAGCAACATGCCTTAC
AAGGAGAGAAAAAGCACCGTGCATGCCGATTGGTGGAAGTAAGGTGGTACGATCGTGCCTTATTAGGAAG
GCAACAGACGGGTCTGACATGGATTGGACGAACCACTGAATTGCCGCATTGCAGAGATATTGTATTTAAG
TGCCTAGCTCGATACATAAACGGGTCTCTCTGGTTAGACCAGATCTGAGCCTGGGAGCTCTCTGGCTAAC
TAGGGAACCCACTGCTTAAGCCTCAATAAAGCTTGCCTTGAGTGCTTCAAGTAGTGTGTGCCCGTCTGTT
GTGTGACTCTGGTAACTAGAGATCCCTCAGACCCTTTTAGTCAGTGTGGAAAATCTCTAGCAGTGGCGCC
CGAACAGGGACTTGAAAGCGAAAGGGAAACCAGAGGAGCTCTCTCGACGCAGGACTCGGCTTGCTGAAGC
GCGCACGGCAAGAGGCGAGGGGCGGCGACTGGTGAGTACGCCAAAAATTTTGACTAGCGGAGGCTAGAAG
GAGAGAGATGGGTGCGAGAGCGTCAGTATTAAGCGGGGGAGAATTAGATCGCGATGGGAAAAAATTCGGT
TAAGGCCAGGGGGAAAGAAAAAATATAAATTAAAACATATAGTATGGGCAAGCAGGGAGCTAGAACGATT
CGCAGTTAATCCTGGCCTGTTAGAAACATCAGAAGGCTGTAGACAAATACTGGGACAGCTACAACCATCC
CTTCAGACAGGATCAGAAGAACTTAGATCATTATATAATACAGTAGCAACCCTCTATTGTGTGCATCAAA
GGATAGAGATAAAAGACACCAAGGAAGCTTTAGACAAGATAGAGGAAGAGCAAAACAAAAGTAAGACCAC
CGCACAGCAAGCGGCCGCTGATCTTCAGACCTGGAGGAGGAGATATGAGGGACAATTGGAGAAGTGAATT
ATATAAATATAAAGTAGTAAAAATTGAACCATTAGGAGTAGCACCCACCAAGGCAAAGAGAAGAGTGGTG
CAGAGAGAAAAAAGAGCAGTGGGAATAGGAGCTTTGTTCCTTGGGTTCTTGGGAGCAGCAGGAAGCACTA
TGGGCGCAGCGTCAATGACGCTGACGGTACAGGCCAGACAATTATTGTCTGGTATAGTGCAGCAGCAGAA
CAATTTGCTGAGGGCTATTGAGGCGCAACAGCATCTGTTGCAACTCACAGTCTGGGGCATCAAGCAGCTC
CAGGCAAGAATCCTGGCTGTGGAAAGATACCTAAAGGATCAACAGCTCCTGGGGATTTGGGGTTGCTCTG
GAAAACTCATTTGCACCACTGCTGTGCCTTGGAATGCTAGTTGGAGTAATAAATCTCTGGAACAGATTTG
GAATCACACGACCTGGATGGAGTGGGACAGAGAAATTAACAATTACACAAGCTTAATACACTCCTTAATT
GAAGAATCGCAAAACCAGCAAGAAAAGAATGAACAAGAATTATTGGAATTAGATAAATGGGCAAGTTTGT
GGAATTGGTTTAACATAACAAATTGGCTGTGGTATATAAAATTATTCATAATGATAGTAGGAGGCTTGGT
AGGTTTAAGAATAGTTTTTGCTGTACTTTCTATAGTGAATAGAGTTAGGCAGGGATATTCACCATTATCG
TTTCAGACCCACCTCCCAACCCCGAGGGGACCCATGCATTGCATCTCAATTAGTCAGCAACCAGGTGTGG
AAAGTCCCCAGGCTCCCCAGCAGGCAGAAGTATGCAAAGCATGCGTCTCAATTAGTCAGCAACCATAGTC
CCGCCCCTAACTCCGCCCATCCCGCCCCTAACTCCGCCCAGTTCCGCCCATTCTCCGCCCCATGGCTGAC
TAATTTTTTTTATTTATGCAGAGGCCGAGGCCGCCTCGGCCTCTGAGCTATTCCAGAAGTAGTGAGGAGG
CTTTTTTGGAGGCCTAGGCTTTTGCAAAAAGCTTTCTAGAGGTACCACCGGAGCTTACCATGACCGAGTA
CAAGCCCACGGTGCGCCTCGCCACCCGCGACGACGTCCCCAGGGCCGTACGCACCCTCGCCGCCGCGTTC
GCCGACTACCCCGCCACGCGCCACACCGTCGATCCGGACCGCCACATCGAGCGGGTCACCGAGCTGCAAG
AACTCTTCCTCACGCGCGTCGGGCTCGACATCGGCAAGGTGTGGGTCGCGGACGACGGCGCCGCCGTGGC
GGTCTGGACCACGCCGGAGAGCGTCGAAGCGGGGGCGGTGTTCGCCGAGATCGGCCCGCGCATGGCCGAG
TTGAGCGGTTCCCGGCTGGCCGCGCAGCAACAGATGGAAGGCCTCCTGGCGCCGCACCGGCCCAAGGAGC
CCGCGTGGTTCCTGGCCACCGTCGGCGTCTCGCCCGACCACCAGGGCAAGGGTCTGGGCAGCGCCGTCGT
GCTCCCCGGAGTGGAGGCGGCCGAGCGCGCCGGGGTGCCCGCCTTCCTGGAGACCTCCGCGCCCCGCAAC
CTCCCCTTCTACGAGCGGCTCGGCTTCACCGTCACCGCCGACGTCGAGGTGCCCGAAGGACCGCGCACCT
GGTGCATGACCCGCAAGCCCGGTGCCAGTTAACGAATTCTAGATCTTGAGACAAATGGCAGTATTCATCC
ACAATTTTAAAAGAAAAGGGGGGATTGGGGGGTACAGTGCAGGGGAAAGAATAGTAGACATAATAGCAAC
AGACATACAAACTAAAGAATTACAAAAACAAATTACAAAAATTCAAAATTTTCGGGTTTATTACAGGGAC
AGCAGAGATCCACTTTGGCGCCGGCTCGAGGCCTGCAGGTGCAAAGATGGATAAAGTTTTAAACAGAGAG
GAATCTTTGCAGCTAATGGACCTTCTAGGTCTTGAAAGGAGTGGGAATTGGCTCCGGTGCCCGTCAGTGG
GCAGAGCGCACATCGCCCACAGTCCCCGAGAAGTTGGGGGGAGGGGTCGGCAATTGAACCGGTGCCTAGA
GAAGGTGGCGCGGGGTAAACTGGGAAAGTGATGTCGTGTACTGGCTCCGCCTTTTTCCCGAGGGTGGGGG
AGAACCGTATATAAGTGCAGTAGTCGCCGTGAACGTTCTTTTTCGCAACGGGTTTGCCGCCAGAACACAG
GTAAGTGCCGTGTGTGGTTCCCGCGGGCCTGGCCTCTTTACGGGTTATGGCCCTTGCGTGCCTTGAATTA
CTTCCACCTGGCTGCAGTACGTGATTCTTGATCCCGAGCTTCGGGTTGGAAGTGGGTGGGAGAGTTCGAG
GCCTTGCGCTTAAGGAGCCCCTTCGCCTCGTGCTTGAGTTGAGGCCTGGCCTGGGCGCTGGGGCCGCCGC
GTGCGAATCTGGTGGCACCTTCGCGCCTGTCTCGCTGCTTTCGATAAGTCTCTAGCCATTTAAAATTTTT
GATGACCTGCTGCGACGCTTTTTTTCTGGCAAGATAGTCTTGTAAATGCGGGCCAAGATCTGCACACTGG
TATTTCGGTTTTTGGGGCCGCGGGCGGCGACGGGGCCCGTGCGTCCCAGCGCACATGTTCGGCGAGGCGG
GGCCTGCGAGCGCGGCCACCGAGAATCGGACGGGGGTAGTCTCAAGCTGGCCGGCCTGCTCTGGTGCCTG
GCCTCGCGCCGCCGTGTATCGCCCCGCCCTGGGCGGCAAGGCTGGCCCGGTCGGCACCAGTTGCGTGAGC
GGAAAGATGGCCGCTTCCCGGCCCTGCTGCAGGGAGCTCAAAATGGAGGACGCGGCGCTCGGGAGAGCGG
GCGGGTGAGTCACCCACACAAAGGAAAAGGGCCTTTCCGTCCTCAGCCGTCGCTTCATGTGACTCCACGG
AGTACCGGGCGCCGTCCAGGCACCTCGATTAGTTCTCGAGCTTTTGGAGTACGTCGTCTTTAGGTTGGGG
GGAGGGGTTTTATGCGATGGAGTTTCCCCACACTGAGTGGGTGGAGACTGAAGTTAGGCCAGCTTGGCAC
TTGATGTAATTCTCCTTGGAATTTGCCCTTTTTGAGTTTGGATCTTGGTTCATTCTCAAGCCTCAGACAG
TGGTTCAAAGTTTTTTTCTTCCATTTCAGGTGTCGTGAGGCTAGCACCGCCACCATGTCGGTGAATTACG
CGGCGGGGCTGTCGCCGTACGCGGACAAGGGCAAGTGCGGCCTCCCGGAGATCTTCGACCCCCCGGAGGA
GCTGGAGCGGAAGGTGTGGGAACTGGCGAGGCTGGTCTGGCAGTCTTCCAGTGTGGTGTTCCACACGGGT
GCCGGCATCAGCACTGCCTCTGGCATCCCCGACTTCAGGGACAAACTGGCAGAGCTCCACGGGAACATGT
TTGTGGAAGAATGTGCCAAGTGTAAGACGCAGTACGTCCGAGACACAGTCGTGGGCACCATGGGCCTGAA
GGCCACGGGCCGGCTCTGCACCGTGGCTAAGGCAAGGGGGCTGCGAGCCTGCAGGGGAGAGCTGAGGGAC
ACCATCCTAGACTGGGAGGACTCCCTGCCCGACCGGGACCTGGCACTCGCCGATGAGGCCAGCAGATCCG
GCCCAGCGGGAACCTGCCGCTGGCTACCAAGCGCCGGGGAGGCCGCCTGGTCATCGTCAACCTGCAGCCC
ACCAAGCACGACCGCCATGCTGACCTCCGCATCCATGGCTACGTTGACGAGGTCATAGTAATGAACTAGT
CCGTAACTTGAAAGTATTTCGATTTCTTGGCTTTATATATCTTGTGGAAAGGACGAAGGTCTATAACCTT
CCACGGACCTACGCGTTAAGTCGACAATCAACCTCTGGATTACAAAATTTGTGAAAGATTGACTGGTATT
CTTAACTATGTTGCTCCTTTTACGCTATGTGGATACGCTGCTTTAATGCCTTTGTATCATGCTATTGCTT
CCCGTATGGCTTTCATTTTCTCCTCCTTGTATAAATCCTGGTTGCTGTCTCTTTATGAGGAGTTGTGGCC
CGTTGTCAGGCAACGTGGCGTGGTGTGCACTGTGTTTGCTGACGCAACCCCCACTGGTTGGGGCATTGCC
ACCACCTGTCAGCTCCTTTCCGGGACTTTCGCTTTCCCCCTCCCTATTGCCACGGCGGAACTCATCGCCG
CCTGCCTTGCCCGCTGCTGGACAGGGGCTCGGCTGTTGGGCACTGACAATTCCGTGGTGTTGTCGGGGAA
ATCATCGTCCTTTCCTTGGCTGCTCGCCTGTGTTGCCACCTGGATTCTGCGCGGGACGTCCTTCTGCTAC
GTCCCTTCGGCCCTCAATCCAGCGGACCTTCCTTCCCGCGGCCTGCTGCCGGCTCTGCGGCCTCTTCCGC
GTCTTCGCCTTCGCCCTCAGACGAGTCGGATCTCCCTTTGGGCCGCCTCCCCGCGTCGACTTTAAGACCA
ATGACTTACAAGGCAGCTGTAGATCTTAGCCACTTTTTAAAAGAAAAGGGGGGACTGGAAGGGCTAATTC
ACTCCCAACGAAGACAAGATCTGCTTTTTGCTTGTACTGGGTCTCTCTGGTTAGACCAGATCTGAGCCTG
GGAGCTCTCTGGCTAACTAGGGAACCCACTGCTTAAGCCTCAATAAAGCTTGCCTTGAGTGCTTCAAGTA
GTGTGTGCCCGTCTGTTGTGTGACTCTGGTAACTAGAGATCCCTCAGACCCTTTTAGTCAGTGTGGAAAA
TCTCTAGCAGTACGTATAGTAGTTCATGTCATCTTATTATTCAGTATTTATAACTTGCAAAGAAATGAAT
ATCAGAGAGTGAGAGGAACTTGTTTATTGCAGCTTATAATGGTTACAAATAAAGCAATAGCATCACAAAT
TTCACAAATAAAGCATTTTTTTCACTGCATTCTAGTTGTGGTTTGTCCAAACTCATCAATGTATCTTATC
ATGTCTGGCTCTAGCTATCCCGCCCCTAACTCCGCCCATCCCGCCCCTAACTCCGCCCAGTTCCGCCCAT
TCTCCGCCCCATGGCTGACTAATTTTTTTTATTTATGCAGAGGCCGAGGCCGCCTCGGCCTCTGAGCTAT
TCCAGAAGTAGTGAGGAGGCTTTTTTGGAGGCCTAGGGACGTACCCAATTCGCCCTATAGTGAGTCGTAT
TACGCGCGCTCACTGGCCGTCGTTTTACAACGTCGTGACTGGGAAAACCCTGGCGTTACCCAACTTAATC
GCCTTGCAGCACATCCCCCTTTCGCCAGCTGGCGTAATAGCGAAGAGGCCCGCACCGATCGCCCTTCCCA
ACAGTTGCGCAGCCTGAATGGCGAATGGG
[124 nt withheld, positions 6260-6383]
C
[91 nt withheld, positions 6385-6475]
A
[49 nt withheld, positions 6477-6525]
CCTTTGACGTTGGAGTCCACGTTCTTT
[37 nt withheld, positions 6553-6589]
ACCCTATCTCGGTCTATTCTTTTGATTTATAAGGGATTTTGCCGATTTCGGCCTATTGGTTAAAAAATGA
GCTGATTTAACAAAAATTTAACGCGAATTTTAACAAAATATTAACGCTTACAATTTAGGTGGCACTTTTC
GGGGAAATGTGCGCGGAACCCCTATTTGTTTATTTTTCTAAATACATTCAAATATGTATCCGCTCATGAG
ACAATAACCCTGATAAATGCTTCAATAATATTGAAAAAGGAAGAGTATGAGTATTCAACATTTCCGTGTC
GCCCTTATTCCCTTTTTTGCGGCATTTTGCCTTCCTGTTTTTGCTCACCCAGAAACGCTGGTGAAAGTAA
AAGATGCTGAAGATCAGTTGGGTGCACGAGTGGGTTACATCGAACTGGATCTCAACAGCGGTAAGATCCT
TGAGAGTTTTCGCCCCGAAGAACGTTTTCCAATGATGAGCACTTTTAAAGTTCTGCTATGTGGCGCGGTA
TTATCCCGTATTGACGCCGGGCAAGAGCAACTCGGTCGCCGCATACACTATTCTCAGAATGACTTGGTTG
AGTACTCACCAGTCACAGAAAAGCATCTTACGGATGGCATGACAGTAAGAGAATTATGCAGTGCTGCCAT
AACCATGAGTGATAACACTGCGGCCAACTTACTTCTGACAACGATCGGAGGACCGAAGGAGCTAACCGCT
TTTTTGCACAACATGGGGGATCATGTAACTCGCCTTGATCGTTGGGAACCGGAGCTGAATGAAGCCATAC
CAAACGACGAGCGTGACACCACGATGCCTGTAGCAATGGCAACAACGTTGCGCAAACTATTAACTGGCGA
ACTACTTACTCTAGCTTCCCGGCAACAATTAATAGACTGGATGGAGGCGGATAAAGTTGCAGGACCACTT
CTGCGCTCGGCCCTTCCGGCTGGCTGGTTTATTGCTGATAAATCTGGAGCCGGTGAGCGTGGGTCTCGCG
GTATCATTGCAGCACTGGGGCCAGATGGTAAGCCCTCCCGTATCGTAGTTATCTACACGACGGGGAGTCA
GGCAACTATGGATGAACGAAATAGACAGATCGCTGAGATAGGTGCCTCACTGATTAAGCATTGGTAACTG
TCAGACCAAGTTTACTCATATATACTTTAGATTGATTTAAAACTTCATTTTTAATTTAAAAGGATCTAGG
TGAAGATCCTTTTTGATAATCTCATGACCAAAATCCCTTAACGTGAGTTTTCGTTCCACTGAGCGTCAGA
CCCCGTAGAAAAGATCAAAGGATCTTCTTGAGATCCTTTTTTTCTGCGCGTAATCTGCTGCTTGCAAACA
AAAAAACCACCGCTACCAGCGGTGGTTTGTTTGCCGGATCAAGAGCTACCAACTCTTTTTCCGAAGGTAA
CTGGCTTCAGCAGAGCGCAGATACCAAATACTGTTCTTCTAGTGTAGCCGTAGTTAGGCCACCACTTCAA
GAACTCTGTAGCACCGCCTACATACCTCGCTCTGCTAATCCTGTTACCAGTGGCTGCTGCCAGTGGCGAT
AAGTCGTGTCTTACCGGGTTGGACTCAAGACGATAGTTACCGGATAAGGCGCAGCGGTCGGGCTGAACGG
GGGGTTCGTGCACACAGCCCAGCTTGGAGCGAACGACCTACACCGAACTGAGATACCTACAGCGTGAGCT
ATGAGAAAGCGCCACGCTTCCCGAAGGGAGAAAGGCGGACAGGTATCCGGTAAGCGGCAGGGTCGGAACA
GGAGAGCGCACGAGGGAGCTTCCAGGGGGAAACGCCTGGTATCTTTATAGTCCTGTCGGGTTTCGCCACC
TCTGACTTGAGCGTCGATTTTTGTGATGCTCGTCAGGGGGGCGGAGCCTATGGAAAAACGCCAGCAACGC
GGCCTTTTTACGGTTCCTGGCCTTTTGCTGGCCTTTTGCTCACATGTTCTTTCCTGCGTTATCCCCTGAT
TCTGTGGATAACCGTATTACCGCCTTTGAGTGAGCTGATACCGCTCGCCGCAGCCGAACGACCGAGCGCA
GCGAGTCAGTGAGCGAGGAAGCGGAAGAGCGCCCAATACGCAAACCGCCTCTCCCCGCGCGTTGGCCGAT
TCATTAATGCAGCTGGCACGACAGGTTTCCCGACTGGAAAGCGGGCAGTGAGCGCAACGCAATTAATGTG
AGTTAGCTCACTCATTAGGCACCCCAGGCTTTACACTTTATGCTTCCGGCTCGTATGTTGTGTGGAATTG
TGAGCGGATAACAATTTCACACAGGAAACAGCTATGACCATGATTACGCCAAGCGCGCAATTAACCCTCA
CTAAAGGGAACAAAAGCTGGAGCTGCAAGC
Features (pLannotate 1.2.2; 32 found; start..end, strand, type, name):
      5..231     +  promoter       RSV promoter: Rous sarcoma virus enhancer/promoter
    232..412     +  LTR            5' LTR (truncated): truncated 5' long terminal repeat (LTR) from HIV-1
    459..584     +  misc_feature   HIV-1 Ψ: packaging signal of human immunodeficiency virus type 1
    568..931     +  CDS            HIV-1 gag (fragment): gag protein from human immunodeficiency virus 1; gag
   1077..1310    +  misc_feature   RRE: The Rev response element (RRE) of HIV-1 allows for Rev-dependent mRNA export from the nucleus to the cytoplasm.
   1687..1713    +  CDS            Rev (fragment): human immunodeficiency virus 1 (HIV-1) Rev protein; rev; enhances nuclear export of unspliced and incompletely spliced viral mRNAs
   1720..1743    +  promoter       SV40 promoter (fragment): SV40 early promoter
   1744..1815    +  promoter       SV40 promoter (fragment): SV40 enhancer and early promoter
   1839..1974    +  rep_origin     SV40 ori: SV40 origin of replication
   2020..2616    +  CDS            PuroR (fragment): puromycin N-acetyltransferase; pac from Streptomyces; confers resistance to puromycin
   2665..2782    +  misc_feature   cPPT/CTS: central polypurine tract and central termination sequence of HIV-1
   2847..2913    +  CDS            small t antigen (fragment): SV40 (simian virus 40) small t antigen
   2920..4098    +  promoter       EF-1α promoter: strong constitutive promoter for human elongation factor EF-1α
   4115..4549    +  CDS            Sirt6 (fragment): SIR6_MOUSE - Also known as Sir2l6. Experimental evidence at protein level: Swiss-Prot protein existence level 1. NAD-dependent protein deacetylase involved in various processes including telomere maintenance and gene expression, and consequently has roles in genomic stability, cell senescence and apoptosis (PubMed:16439206, PubMed:19220062, PubMed:19135889, PubMed:19597350). Has very weak deacetylase activity and can bind NAD(+) in the absence of acetylated substrate (By similarity). Has deacetylase activity towards histone H3K9Ac and H3K56Ac (PubMed:19135889, PubMed:19597350). Modulates acety
   4543..4677    +  CDS            Sirt6 (fragment): SIR6_MOUSE - Also known as Sir2l6. Experimental evidence at protein level: Swiss-Prot protein existence level 1. NAD-dependent protein deacetylase involved in various processes including telomere maintenance and gene expression, and consequently has roles in genomic stability, cell senescence and apoptosis (PubMed:16439206, PubMed:19220062, PubMed:19135889, PubMed:19597350). Has very weak deacetylase activity and can bind NAD(+) in the absence of acetylated substrate (By similarity). Has deacetylase activity towards histone H3K9Ac and H3K56Ac (PubMed:19135889, PubMed:19597350). Modulates acety
   4691..4744    +  promoter       U6 promoter (fragment): RNA polymerase III promoter for human U6 snRNA
   4786..5374    +  misc_feature   WPRE: woodchuck hepatitis virus posttranscriptional regulatory element
   5425..5444    +  misc_feature   cPPT/CTS (fragment): central polypurine tract and central termination sequence of HIV-1
   5446..5679    +  LTR            3' LTR (ΔU3): self-inactivating 3' long terminal repeat (LTR) from HIV-1
   5757..5878    +  polyA_signal   SV40 poly(A) signal: SV40 polyadenylation signal
   5918..6053    +  rep_origin     SV40 ori: SV40 origin of replication
   6074..6092    -  promoter       T7 promoter: promoter for bacteriophage T7 RNA polymerase
   6100..6255    +  CDS            lacZα (fragment): LacZα fragment of β-galactosidase; lacZ fragment
   6260..6688    +  rep_origin     f1 ori (sequence partly withheld): f1 bacteriophage origin of replication; arrow indicates direction of (+) strand synthesis
   6741..6845    +  promoter       AmpR promoter: bla
   6846..7706    +  CDS            AmpR: β-lactamase; bla; confers resistance to ampicillin, carbenicillin, and related antibiotics
   7877..8465    +  rep_origin     ori: high-copy-number ColE1/pMB1/pBR322/pUC origin of replication
   8648..8740    +  CDS            lacI (fragment): lac repressor; lacI; The lac repressor binds to the lac operator to inhibit transcription in E. coli. This inhibition can be relieved by adding lactose or isopropyl-β-D-thiogalactopyranoside (IPTG).
   8753..8774    +  protein_bind   CAP binding site: CAP binding activates transcription in the presence of cAMP. E. coli catabolite activator protein
   8789..8819    +  promoter       lac promoter: promoter for the E. coli lac operon
   8827..8843    +  protein_bind   lac operator: The lac repressor binds to the lac operator to inhibit transcription in E. coli. This inhibition can be relieved by adding lactose or isopropyl-β-D-thiogalactopyranoside (IPTG). lac repressor encoded by lacI
   8888..8906    +  promoter       T3 promoter: promoter for bacteriophage T3 RNA polymerase
