[The description below was written by a language model from this plasmid's Addgene catalogue record and pLannotate feature annotations shown in this document.]
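Description:
TFORF2112 is a third-generation-style, self-inactivating lentiviral expression plasmid built on the pLX_TRC317 backbone and carrying a human SIRT6 open reading frame as one member of a barcoded transcription factor ORF collection. In bacteria it is maintained through a high-copy ColE1/pUC-type origin and an ampicillin resistance gene (β-lactamase); an f1 origin and remnants of a lac/lacZα cloning region flanked by T7 and T3 promoters are also present in the backbone. The depositor notes that the plasmid can recombine, as is common for LTR-containing vectors.

The viral portion begins with an RSV promoter fused to a truncated HIV-1 5' LTR, which drives production of the packageable genomic RNA. It is followed by the Ψ packaging signal with a partial gag sequence, the Rev response element, and a cPPT/CTS, and it ends in a ΔU3 3' LTR with a downstream SV40 polyadenylation signal. Inside this unit, an SV40 early promoter/origin region sits upstream of a puromycin N-acetyltransferase gene for selecting transduced mammalian cells. A separate EF-1α promoter drives the SIRT6 insert, with a WPRE downstream to enhance transcript expression. The automated annotation matches the insert to mouse Sirt6 in two adjoining fragments, but this reflects homology: the catalogue entry gives the species as human, and the roughly 665 bp insert corresponds to a specific, synthesized short isoform. The unique 24-bp barcode described for this collection is not annotated in the feature table, so its position cannot be stated from the record. The construct is intended for overexpressing the ORF by lentiviral delivery, particularly in pooled screens where the barcode identifies which factor each cell received.
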