Addgene plasmid #143172: TFORF2112
Purpose: Lentiviral vector for overexpressing transcription factor ORFs with unique 24-bp barcodes. Barcodes facilitate identification of transcription factors in pooled screens.
Depositing lab: Feng Zhang. Depositing organization: Broad Institute. Publication: A transcription factor atlas of directed differentiation. Joung J, Ma S, Tay T, Geiger-Schuller KR, Kirchgatterer PC, Verdine VK, Guo B, Arias-Garcia MA, Allen WE, Singh A, Kuksenko O, Abudayyeh OO, Gootenberg JS, Fu Z, Macrae RK, Buenrostro JD, Regev A, Zhang F. Cell. 2023 Jan 5;186(1):209-229.e26. doi: 10.1016/j.cell.2022.11.026. PubMed 36608654.
Backbone
  Vector backbone: pLX_TRC317
  Backbone manufacturer: Broad Institute Genetic Perturbation Platform
  Backbone size w/o insert (bp): 8264
  Vector type: Mammalian Expression, Lentiviral
  Selectable markers: Puromycin
Growth in bacteria
  Bacterial resistance: Ampicillin, 100 μg/mL
  Growth temperature: 37°C
  Growth strain: NEB Stable
  Copy number: High Copy
Gene/Insert
  Gene/Insert name: SIRT6
  Species: H. sapiens (human)
  Insert size (bp): 665
  Entrez Gene: SIRT6 (a.k.a. SIR2L6, hSIRT6)
  Promoter: EF1a
  Cloning method: Unknown
  Sequencing primers: 5′ GGGTGGAGACTGAAGTTAGGCCAG; 3′ CACATAGCGTAAAAGGAGCAACATAG
Terms and licenses: Academic/Nonprofit Terms; Industry Terms: Not Available to Industry
Depositor comments: NM_001321063,ENST00000601488 . The transcription factor ORF portion of this plasmid was synthesized by Genewiz. Please test multiple small colonies in case of plasmid recombination. To make this collection available in a timely manner, a portion of this collection was not fully sequenced by Addgene. If an Addgene verified full plasmid sequence is not available, please contact us prior to placing an order to request the full sequence.
How to cite: TFORF2112 was a gift from Feng Zhang (Addgene plasmid # 143172 ; http://n2t.net/addgene:143172 ; RRID:Addgene_143172)
