>Addgene plasmid #143172 | TFORF2112 | depositor partial sequence | sequence record 281654 | Insert
ACCGCCACCATGTCGGTGAATTACGCGGCGGGGCTGTCGCCGTACGCGGACAAGGGCAAGTGCGGCCTCC
CGGAGATCTTCGACCCCCCGGAGGAGCTGGAGCGGAAGGTGTGGGAACTGGCGAGGCTGGTCTGGCAGTC
TTCCAGTGTGGTGTTCCACACGGGTGCCGGCATCAGCACTGCCTCTGGCATCCCCGACTTCAGGGACAAA
CTGGCAGAGCTCCACGGGAACATGTTTGTGGAAGAATGTGCCAAGTGTAAGACGCAGTACGTCCGAGACA
CAGTCGTGGGCACCATGGGCCTGAAGGCCACGGGCCGGCTCTGCACCGTGGCTAAGGCAAGGGGGCTGCG
AGCCTGCAGGGGAGAGCTGAGGGACACCATCCTAGACTGGGAGGACTCCCTGCCCGACCGGGACCTGGCA
CTCGCCGATGAGGCCAGCAGATCCGGCCCAGCGGGAACCTGCCGCTGGCTACCAAGCGCCGGGGAGGCCG
CCTGGTCATCGTCAACCTGCAGCCCACCAAGCACGACCGCCATGCTGACCTCCGCATCCATGGCTACGTT
GACGAGGTCATAGTAATGAACTAGTCCGTAACTTGAAAGTATTTCGATTTCTTGGCTTTATATATCTTGT
GGAAAGGACGAAGGTCTATAACCTTCCACGGACCT
