>Addgene plasmid #143172 | TFORF2112 | depositor partial sequence | sequence record 281655 | Barcode
AGGTCTATAACCTTCCACGGACCT
